>Addgene plasmid #165484 | OmEF1aCas9P2ApuroSB | addgene full sequence | sequence record 330622 | Addgene NGS Result
ACTCTTCCTTTTTCAATATTATTGAAGCATTTATCAGGGTTATTGTCTCATGAGCGGATACATATTTGAA
TGTATTTAGAAAAATAAACAAATAGGGGTTCCGCGCACATTTCCCCGAAAAGTGCCACCTGATGCGGTGT
GAAATACCGCACAGATGCGTAAGGAGAAAATACCGCATCAGGAAATTGTAAGCGTTAATATTTTGTTAAA
ATTGGATCCCTATACAGTTGAAGTCGGAAGTTTACATACACTTAAGTTGGAGTCATTAAAACTCGTTTTT
CAACTACTCCACAAATTTCTTGTTAACAAACAATAGTTTTGGCAAGTCAGTTAGGACATCTACTTTGTGC
ATGACACAAGTCATTTTTCCAACAATTGTTTACAGACAGATTATTTCACTTATAATTCACTGTATCACAA
TTCCAGTGGGTCAGAAGTTTACATACACTAAGTTCGACTCCTCTGCAGAATGCGGCGATGTTTCGGTAAG
GGGTCCGCTATCTAGTAGGCCCAGTCGAGGTCGACGTTGCAGGGTTTCATTCGGCGGCGTGCTGACGTTT
TTTGCAGGAATGTGTGTGATTTGCGGGGTTTTGGGCCGGGGAGGGTGACGGGAAATGAGGCCGCCTCCCA
TTGAGTATAAAACCTCCCAGTCCGGCCCCTGTCTTCCTCTTTCTGTTACCTGGCTTAGGGGCAGCAGCTT
TGGCCGTGAAAACCCAGAAACACCGGTGAGTTTAGCTCCCATTCTTCACATTGAGAGGGACCCGGCCTCG
GGCCTTTAAAGGTTTTAGTTAAACGTGATTTGTTCAGGCGTTAGCATCCTCTTTGTGCTTCTTTCTTTTA
CTCCCAAACTTTGCTTTTTCGGTTACGTAACTTGACACTAACCTGTAGATTTAATTTTCGAGGGAATTAA
CCCTAAAAAAAATAGTAAAGGTCGTTCTCGCCTGATTGTATTTAACATGATAGTTTTTTGTGAGGTTTGT
GCGTTAGTGGATTTACTAGATGCTGTTTTTTAAACTTTTGACGAAAGATTTTTTACGAGGGAGGAGAAAA
TGTAGAGTGGGCAACGGGAACAAAGGAGGGCTGCAAGACCGGAGATCCGAAGATGCTTGAATGGCATTTC
TTCTCTCTCCTCACTGAAACAACTGCCCGTATTTATCCGGCAACAGGTGCTTGAAGTCCGGACAAGATGG
CTTTGAATATTTGGCGATCTTTGTAACTTTATCCGACGTGGCCCAGTGGAGTAACACGTGTCTCGGCTGG
CTTGTGGCCGAGTGAGGCCTAGCAGTAGCAGCCGCCTGGTAGCGGCTAAAGCCTAGCGACTGGGTAGCCA
TTGAGTTTTTAACTTAGTATAAATTAAAAAAAAAACAATACGTTTTAGTAGGCTTTCTTTTTTTTTTTTA
AACGCCTTTCATTAGGCCTATATGCCGGGATGGTTTCCTAATGTAGCTGGGCTCAAGATGCGATGGTTTA
GTTGTACATGCACATCTGTTAACGAAGCTTGACGGCTACTTAATATTAAGCCTAACGCAATTTTTATTTA
CTTGCCCACAGAAACTAAAACCATGGCTTCTCCACCTAAGAAGAAGAGAAAGGTGGGAAGCATGGATAAG
AAGTATAGCATCGGCCTGGATATTGGAACTAACTCCGTGGGTTGGGCAGTGATTACAGACGACTACAAGG
TCCCTAGCAAGAAATTTAAGGTGCTGGGTAACACCGACAGGCACAGCATCAAGAAAAATCTGATTGGAGC
CCTGCTGTTCGGTTCTGGAGAGACTGCCGAAGCAACACGCCTGAAAAGAACAGCAAGAAGGCGCTATACC
AGAAGGAAGAATAGAATCTGTTACCTGCAGGAGATTTTCTCTAACGAAATGGCTAAGGTGGACGATTCAT
TCTTTCATAGGCTGGAGGAAAGTTTCCTGGTCGAGGAAGATAAGAAACACGAGCGCCATCCTATCTTTGG
AAACATTGTGGACGAGGTCGCCTATCACGAAAAATACCCAACCATCTATCATCTGCGCAAGAAACTGGCT
GACTCTACTGATAAAGCCGACCTGAGACTGATCTATCTGGCTCTGGCCCACATGATTAAGTTCAGGGGTC
ATTTTCTGATCGAGGGCGATCTGAACCCCGACAATTCCGATGTGGACAAGCTGTTCATCCAGCTGGTCCA
GATTTACAATCAGCTGTTTGAGGAAAACCCTATTAATGCTTCCAGAGTGGACGCAAAAGCTATCCTGTCA
GCCAGGCTGTCCAAGTCACGCAGACTGGAGAACCTGATTGCACAGCTGCCCGGAGAAAAGAGGAACGGTC
TGTTTGGAAATCTGATCGCTCTGAGTCTGGGCCTGACTCCTAACTTCAAAAGCAATTTTGATCTGGCTGA
GGACGCCAAACTGCAGCTGTCAAAGGACACATATGACGATGACCTGGATAACCTGCTGGCACAGATCGGA
GATCAGTACGCTGACCTGTTCCTGGCTGCCAAAAATCTGTCCGACGCAATCCTGCTGTCAGATATTCTGA
GAGTGAACAGCGAGATTACAAAAGCTCCTCTGAGTGCCAGCATGATCAAGAGATATGACGAGCACCATCA
GGATCTGACCCTGCTGAAGGCTCTGGTCAGGCAGCAGCTGCCAGAGAAGTACAAGGAAATTTTCTTTGAT
CAGTCCAAGAACGGCTACGCCGGTTATATCGACGGAGGCGCATCACAGGAGGAATTCTACAAGTTTATCA
AACCTATTCTGGAGAAGATGGACGGAACTGAGGAACTGCTGGTGAAACTGAATAGAGAGGACCTGCTGAG
GAAGCAGCGCACATTTGATAACGGTTCCATCCCACACCAGATTCATCTGGGAGAGCTGCACGCTATCCTG
AGGCGCCAGGAAGACTTCTACCCCTTTCTGAAAGATAACCGCGAGAAGATCGAAAAAATTCTGACCTTCA
GAATCCCTTACTATGTGGGTCCACTGGCTCGCGGAAACAGCAGATTTGCCTGGATGACTCGCAAATCCGA
GGAAACCATTACTCCTTGGAACTTCGAGGAAGTGGTCGATAAGGGCGCCTCTGCACAGTCCTTCATCGAG
AGAATGACTAATTTTGACAAAAACCTGCCCAATGAGAAAGTGCTGCCTAAGCACTCCCTGCTGTACGAGT
ATTTCACTGTCTATAACGAACTGACAAAGGTGAAATACGTCACCGAGGGCATGAGAAAGCCAGCCTTCCT
GTCAGGAGAGCAGAAGAAAGCAATCGTGGATCTGCTGTTTAAAACCAACAGGAAAGTGACTGTCAAGCAG
CTGAAGGAGGACTACTTCAAGAAAATTGAATGCTTCGATTCCGTGGAGATCAGCGGAGTCGAAGACAGAT
TTAACGCAAGCCTGGGCGCTTACCACGATCTGCTGAAGATCATTAAGGATAAAGACTTCCTGGACAACGA
GGAAAATGAGGATATCCTGGAAGACATTGTGCTGACACTGACCCTGTTTGAGGACAGAGGAATGATCGAG
GAAAGACTGAAAACCTATGCTCATCTGTTCGATGACAAGGTGATGAAACAGCTGAAGAGAAGGCGCTACA
CTGGCTGGGGTAGACTGAGCAGGAAGCTGATCAACGGCATTAGGGATAAACAGTCAGGAAAGACAATCCT
GGACTTTCTGAAAAGTGATGGCTTCGCCAACCGCAATTTTATGCAGCTGATTCACGATGACAGTCTGACC
TTCAAAGAGGACATCCAGAAGGCTCAGGTGTCTGGACAGGGCCACTCCCTGCATGAGCAGATTGCAAACC
TGGCTGGAAGCCCAGCCATCAAGAAAGGCATTCTGCAGACAGTGAAAATCGTCGATGAGCTGGTGAAAGT
CATGGGCCATAAGCCCGAAAACATCGTGATTGAGATGGCTCGCGAAAATCAGACAACCCAGAAGGGTCAG
AAGAACAGTAGAGAGAGGATGAAAAGAATCGAGGAAGGCATTAAGGAGCTGGGTAGCCAGATCCTGAAAG
AGCACCCAGTGGAAAACACACAGCTGCAGAATGAGAAGCTGTATCTGTACTATCTGCAGAATGGAAGAGA
TATGTACGTGGACCAGGAGCTGGATATTAACAGGCTGTCTGATTACGACGTGGATCATATCGTCCCCCAG
AGTTTCATCAAAGATGACAGCATTGACAACAAGGTGCTGACCAGGTCCGACAAAAACAGAGGAAAATCAG
ATAATGTCCCTAGTGAGGAAGTGGTCAAGAAAATGAAGAACTACTGGAGACAGCTGCTGAATGCCAAACT
GATCACTCAGAGGAAGTTTGATAACCTGACAAAAGCAGAGCGCGGTGGACTGTCAGAACTGGACAAAGCT
GGATTCATCAAGAGGCAGCTGGTGGAAACACGCCAGATCACTAAACACGTCGCACAGATTCTGGATAGTC
GCATGAACACAAAGTACGATGAGAATGACAAACTGATCAGAGAAGTGAAGGTCATTACCCTGAAGAGTAA
ACTGGTCAGCGACTTTAGGAAAGATTTCCAGTTTTATAAGGTCCGCGAGATTAACAATTATCACCATGCC
CATGACGCATACCTGAACGCCGTGGTCGGTACCGCACTGATCAAGAAATACCCAAAACTGGAGAGCGAAT
TCGTGTACGGAGACTATAAGGTGTACGATGTCAGAAAAATGATCGCCAAGTCCGAGCAGGAAATTGGAAA
AGCTACTGCCAAGTATTTCTTTTACTCAAACATCATGAATTTCTTTAAGACAGAGATCACCCTGGCCAAT
GGAGAAATCCGCAAAAGGCCCCTGATTGAGACAAACGGAGAGACAGGCGAAATCGTGTGGGACAAAGGCA
GAGATTTTGCAACCGTGAGGAAGGTCCTGAGCATGCCTCAAGTGAATATCGTCAAGAAAACTGAGGTGCA
GACAGGCGGTTTCTCAAAAGAAAGTATTCTGCCAAAACGCAACTCTGATAAGCTGATCGCTAGAAAGAAA
GACTGGGACCCTAAGAAGTATGGAGGCTTTGACTCTCCCACTGTGGCATACTCCGTCCTGGTGGTCGCTA
AGGTGGAGAAGGGCAAAAGCAAGAAACTGAAATCTGTCAAGGAGCTGCTGGGTATCACAATTATGGAGAG
AAGCTCTTTCGAGAAGAACCCAATCGATTTTCTGGAGGCCAAAGGTTATAAGGAAGTGAAGAAAGACCTG
ATCATTAAACTGCCCAAGTACAGTCTGTTTGAGCTGGAAAACGGCAGGAAACGCATGCTGGCAAGCGCTG
GAGAGCTGCAGAAAGGCAATGAACTGGCCCTGCCTTCTAAGTACGTGAACTTCCTGTATCTGGCAAGCCA
CTACGAGAAGCTGAAAGGATCTCCAGAGGATAACGAACAGAAACAGCTGTTTGTGGAGCAGCACAAGCAT
TATCTGGACGAGATCATTGAACAGATTAGCGAGTTCTCTAAAAGAGTGATCCTGGCCGACGCAAATCTGG
ATAAGGTCCTGTCTGCTTACAACAAACACAGAGATAAGCCCATCAGGGAGCAGGCCGAAAATATCATTCA
TCTGTTCACTCTGACAAACCTGGGCGCACCTGCAGCTTTCAAGTACTTCGACACTACAATCGATAGAAAG
AGGTACACCTCCACTAAGGAGGTGCTGGACGCTACACTGATCCATCAGAGTATTACCGGCCTGTACGAAA
CAAGGATTGACCTGTCTCAGCTGGGTGGCGACTCACCGGGGGATCCACTAGTGGGCAGTGGAGCTACTAA
CTTCAGCCTGCTGAAGCAGGCTGGTGACGTCGAGGAGAATCCTGGCCCCATGACCGAGTACAAGCCCACG
GTGCGCCTCGCCACCCGCGACGACGTCCCCAGGGCCGTACGCACCCTCGCCGCCGCGTTCGCCGACTACC
CCGCCACGCGCCACACCGTCGATCCGGACCGCCACATCGAGCGGGTCACCGAGCTGCAAGAACTCTTCCT
CACGCGCGTCGGGCTCGACATCGGCAAGGTGTGGGTCGCGGACGACGGCGCCGCGGTGGCGGTCTGGACC
ACGCCGGAGAGCGTCGAAGCGGGGGCGGTGTTCGCCGAGATCGGCCCGCGCATGGCCGAGTTGAGCGGTT
CCCGGCTGGCCGCGCAGCAACAGATGGAAGGCCTCCTGGCGCCGCACCGGCCCAAGGAGCCCGCGTGGTT
CCTGGCCACCGTCGGCGTCTCGCCCGACCACCAGGGCAAGGGTCTGGGCAGCGCCGTCGTGCTCCCCGGA
GTGGAGGCGGCCGAGCGCGCCGGGGTGCCCGCCTTCCTGGAGACCTCCGCGCCCCGCAACCTCCCCTTCT
ACGAGCGGCTCGGCTTCACCGTCACCGCCGACGTCGAGGTGCCCGAAGGACCGCGCACCTGGTGCATGAC
CCGCAAGCCCGGTGCCTGATTCGAAGGCCTGTCGTGAATTCACTCCTCAGGTGCAGGCTGCCTATCAGAA
GGTGGTGGCTGGTGTGGCCAATGCCCTGGCTCACAAATACCACTGAGATCTTTTTCCCTCTGCCAAAAAT
TATGGGGACATCATGAAGCCCCTTGAGCATCTGACTTCTGGCTAATAAAGGAAATTTATTTTCATTGCAA
TAGTGTGTTGGAATTTTTTGTGTCTCTCACTCGGAAGGACATATGCTGGCTGCCATGAACTAGCTACTCG
GGACCCCTTACCGAAACATCGCCGCATTCTGCAGAGGAGTCGAGTGTATGTAAACTTCTGACCCACTGGG
AATGTGATGAAAGAAATAAAAGCTGAAATGAATCATTCTCTCTACTATTATTCTGATATTTCACATTCTT
AAAATAAAGTGGTGATCCTAACTGACCTAAGACAGGGAATTTTTACTAGGATTAAATGTCAGGAATTGTG
AAAAAGTGAGTTTAAATGTATTTGGCTAAGGTGTATGTAAACTTCCGACTTCAACTGTATAGGGATCCGC
TTCCTCGCTCACTGACTCGCTGCGCTCGGTCGTTCGGCTGCGGCGAGCGGTATCAGCTCACTCAAAGGCG
GTAATACGGTTATCCACAGAATCAGGGGATAACGCAGGAAAGAACATGTGAGCAAAAGGCCAGCAAAAGG
CCAGGAACCGTAAAAAGGCCGCGTTGCTGGCGTTTTTCCATAGGCTCCGCCCCCCTGACGAGCATCACAA
AAATCGACGCTCAAGTCAGAGGTGGCGAAACCCGACAGGACTATAAAGATACCAGGCGTTTCCCCCTGGA
AGCTCCCTCGTGCGCTCTCCTGTTCCGACCCTGCCGCTTACCGGATACCTGTCCGCCTTTCTCCCTTCGG
GAAGCGTGGCGCTTTCTCATAGCTCACGCTGTAGGTATCTCAGTTCGGTGTAGGTCGTTCGCTCCAAGCT
GGGCTGTGTGCACGAACCCCCCGTTCAGCCCGACCGCTGCGCCTTATCCGGTAACTATCGTCTTGAGTCC
AACCCGGTAAGACACGACTTATCGCCACTGGCAGCAGCCACTGGTAACAGGATTAGCAGAGCGAGGTATG
TAGGCGGTGCTACAGAGTTCTTGAAGTGGTGGCCTAACTACGGCTACACTAGAAGAACAGTATTTGGTAT
CTGCGCTCTGCTGAAGCCAGTTACCTTCGGAAAAAGAGTTGGTAGCTCTTGATCCGGCAAACAAACCACC
GCTGGTAGCGGTGGTTTTTTTGTTTGCAAGCAGCAGATTACGCGCAGAAAAAAAGGATCTCAAGAAGATC
CTTTGATCTTTTCTACGGGGTCTGACGCTCAGTGGAACGAAAACTCACGTTAAGGGATTTTGGTCATGAG
ATTATCAAAAAGGATCTTCACCTAGATCCTTTTAAATTAAAAATGAAGTTTTAAATCAATCTAAAGTATA
TATGAGTAAACTTGGTCTGACAGTTACCAATGCTTAATCAGTGAGGCACCTATCTCAGCGATCTGTCTAT
TTCGTTCATCCATAGTTGCCTGACTCCCCGTCGTGTAGATAACTACGATACGGGAGGGCTTACCATCTGG
CCCCAGTGCTGCAATGATACCGCGAGACCCACGCTCACCGGCTCCAGATTTATCAGCAATAAACCAGCCA
GCCGGAAGGGCCGAGCGCAGAAGTGGTCCTGCAACTTTATCCGCCTCCATCCAGTCTATTAATTGTTGCC
GGGAAGCTAGAGTAAGTAGTTCGCCAGTTAATAGTTTGCGCAACGTTGTTGCCATTGCTACAGGCATCGT
GGTGTCACGCTCGTCGTTTGGTATGGCTTCATTCAGCTCCGGTTCCCAACGATCAAGGCGAGTTACATGA
TCCCCCATGTTGTGCAAAAAAGCGGTTAGCTCCTTCGGTCCTCCGATCGTTGTCAGAAGTAAGTTGGCCG
CAGTGTTATCACTCATGGTTATGGCAGCACTGCATAATTCTCTTACTGTCATGCCATCCGTAAGATGCTT
TTCTGTGACTGGTGAGTACTCAACCAAGTCATTCTGAGAATAGTGTATGCGGCGACCGAGTTGCTCTTGC
CCGGCGTCAATACGGGATAATACCGCGCCACATAGCAGAACTTTAAAAGTGCTCATCATTGGAAAACGTT
CTTCGGGGCGAAAACTCTCAAGGATCTTACCGCTGTTGAGATCCAGTTCGATGTAACCCACTCGTGCACC
CAACTGATCTTCAGCATCTTTTACTTTCACCAGCGTTTCTGGGTGAGCAAAAACAGGAAGGCAAAATGCC
GCAAAAAAGGGAATAAGGGCGACACGGAAATGTTGAATACTCAT
Features (pLannotate 1.2.2; 10 found; start..end, strand, type, name):
      1..105     -  promoter       AmpR promoter: bla
    132..182     +  misc_feature   bom (fragment): basis of mobility region from pBR322
    183..213     -  rep_origin     M13 ori (fragment): M13 bacteriophage origin of replication; arrow indicates direction of (+) strand synthesis
   1602..5702    +  CDS            cas9: CAS9_STRP1 - Also known as csn1 From Streptococcus pyogenes serotype M1.
   5706..5722    -  misc_feature   MCS (fragment): pBluescript multiple cloning site
   5790..6389    +  CDS            PuroR: puromycin N-acetyltransferase; pac from Streptomyces alboniger; confers resistance to puromycin
   6403..6483    +  CDS            HBB (fragment): HBB_PONPY - Experimental evidence at transcript level: Swiss-Prot protein existence level 2. Involved in oxygen transport from the lung to the various peripheral tissues. From Pongo pygmaeus (Bornean orangutan).
   6554..6609    +  polyA_signal   β-globin poly(A) signal: rabbit β-globin polyadenylation signal (Gil and Proudfoot, 1987)
   7105..7693    -  rep_origin     ori: high-copy-number ColE1/pMB1/pBR322/pUC origin of replication
   7864..8724    -  CDS            AmpR: β-lactamase; bla; confers resistance to ampicillin, carbenicillin, and related antibiotics
