[The description below was written by a language model from this plasmid's Addgene catalogue record and pLannotate feature annotations shown in this document.]
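Description:
OmEF1aCas9P2ApuroSB is a Sleeping Beauty transposon plasmid for stable Cas9 expression in fish cells, built on the pSBbi-GP backbone. It is maintained in E. coli as a high-copy plasmid through a ColE1/pUC-type origin and selected with ampicillin via the β-lactamase gene. According to the record, roughly 4 kb of the parental vector, containing its original promoters, EGFP, P2A and puromycin resistance gene, was excised between PvuII and NdeI sites and replaced with a new expression cassette, giving a total size of about 8.7 kb.

The cassette is driven by the endogenous EF1 alpha promoter of Oreochromis mossambicus (Mozambique tilapia). This promoter is not picked up by the automated annotation but presumably occupies the unannotated region upstream of the Cas9 reading frame. It drives a zebrafish codon-optimized Streptococcus pyogenes Cas9 flanked by nuclear localization signals (nls-zcas9-nls), taken from pCS2-nCas9n. The Cas9 is linked through a P2A self-cleaving peptide to puromycin N-acetyltransferase, so one transcript yields both the nuclease and the drug marker as separate proteins. A rabbit β-globin fragment and polyadenylation signal terminate the transcript. The feature table does not annotate the Sleeping Beauty inverted repeats, although the transposon designation and the backbone imply they flank the cassette; with a Sleeping Beauty transposase supplied separately, they would allow genomic integration. No guide RNA cassette is recorded, so guides would have to come from another construct.

The stated use is to generate puromycin-selected fish cell lines that stably express Cas9, as part of a vector-based CRISPR/Cas9 system developed for a tilapia cell line using endogenous promoters.
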