Addgene plasmid #165484: OmEF1aCas9P2ApuroSB
Purpose: Stable expression of a zebrafish optimized Cas9 driven by a tilapia promoter in fish cells
Depositing lab: Dietmar Kueltz. Depositing organization: University of California, Davis. Publication: An efficient vector-based CRISPR/Cas9 system in an Oreochromis mossambicus cell line using endogenous promoters. Hamar J, Kultz D. Sci Rep. 2021 Apr 12;11(1):7854. doi: 10.1038/s41598-021-87068-3. PubMed 33846462.
Backbone
  Vector backbone: pSBbi-GP
  Backbone manufacturer: Eric Kowarz Lab (Addgene #60511)
  Backbone size w/o insert (bp): 6640
  Total vector size (bp): 8719
  Modifications to backbone: 4021 bp between a PvuII and NdeI site (including backbone promoters, EGFP, P2A, and puromycin resistance) was removed and replaced with a new Cas9-P2A-Puromycin resistance expression cassette.
  Vector type: CRISPR ; Transposon
  Selectable markers: Puromycin
Growth in bacteria
  Bacterial resistance: Ampicillin, 100 μg/mL
  Growth temperature: 37°C
  Growth strain: DH5alpha
  Copy number: High Copy
Gene/Insert
  Gene/Insert name: Zebrafish optimized Cas9 (nls-zcas9-nls from Wenbiao Chen Lab plasmid pCS2-nCas9n Addgene #47929)
  Species: Synthetic
  Insert size (bp): 4147
  Promoter: Oreochromis mossambicus EF1 alpha promoter (OmEF1a)
  Cloning method: Restriction Enzyme; 5′ cloning site PvuII (destroyed during cloning); 3′ cloning site NdeI (not destroyed)
  Sequencing primers: 5′ GATGTTTCGGTAAGGGGTCC; 3′ CAGCCACCACCTTCTGATAG
Resource information
  A portion of this plasmid was derived from a plasmid made by: The zebrafish opitmized Cas9 coding sequence (nls-zcas9-nls) was obtained from Addgene plasmid pCS2-nCas9n (Plasmid #47929 Wenbiao Chen Lab).
Terms and licenses: Academic/Nonprofit Terms; Industry Terms: Not Available to Industry
How to cite: OmEF1aCas9P2ApuroSB was a gift from Dietmar Kueltz (Addgene plasmid # 165484 ; http://n2t.net/addgene:165484 ; RRID:Addgene_165484)
